>Addgene plasmid #237952 | TRAV1-2 | addgene full sequence | sequence record 475798 | Addgene NGS Result
AGGCTAGGTGGAGGCTCAGTGATGATAAGTCTGCGATGGTGGATGCATGTGTCATGGTCATAGCTGTTTC
CTGTGTGAAATTGTTATCCGCTCAGAGGGCACAATCCTATTCCGCGCTATCCGACAATCTCCAAGACATT
AGGTGGAGTTCAGTTCGGCGTATGGCATATGTCGCTGGAAAGAACATGTGAGCAAAAGGCCAGCAAAAGG
CCAGGAACCGTAAAAAGGCCGCGTTGCTGGCGTTTTTCCATAGGCTCCGCCCCCCTGACGAGCATCACAA
AAATCGACGCTCAAGTCAGAGGTGGCGAAACCCGACAGGACTATAAAGATACCAGGCGTTTCCCCCTGGA
AGCTCCCTCGTGCGCTCTCCTGTTCCGACCCTGCCGCTTACCGGATACCTGTCCGCCTTTCTCCCTTCGG
GAAGCGTGGCGCTTTCTCATAGCTCACGCTGTAGGTATCTCAGTTCGGTGTAGGTCGTTCGCTCCAAGCT
GGGCTGTGTGCACGAACCCCCCGTTCAGCCCGACCGCTGCGCCTTATCCGGTAACTATCGTCTTGAGTCC
AACCCGGTAAGACACGACTTATCGCCACTGGCAGCAGCCACTGGTAACAGGATTAGCAGAGCGAGGTATG
TAGGCGGTGCTACAGAGTTCTTGAAGTGGTGGCCTAACTACGGCTACACTAGAAGAACAGTATTTGGTAT
CTGCGCTCTGCTGAAGCCAGTTACCTTCGGAAAAAGAGTTGGTAGCTCTTGATCCGGCAAACAAACCACC
GCTGGTAGCGGTGGTTTTTTTGTTTGCAAGCAGCAGATTACGCGCAGAAAAAAAGGATCTCAAGAAGAAG
ATCCTTTGATCTTTTCTACGGGGTCTGACGCTCAGTGGAACGAAAACTCACGTTAAGGGATTTTGGTCAT
GAGATTATCAAAAAGGATCTTCACCTAGATCCTTTTAAATTAAAAATGAAGTTTTAAATCAAGCCCAATC
TGAATAATGTTACAACCAATTAACCAATTCTGATTAGAAAAACTCATCGAGCATCAAATGAAACTGCAAT
TTATTCATATCAGGATTATCAATACCATATTTTTGAAAAAGCCGTTTCTGTAATGAAGGAGAAAACTCAC
CGAGGCAGTTCCATAGGATGGCAAGATCCTGGTATCGGTCTGCGATTCCGACTCGTCCAACATCAATACA
ACCTATTAATTTCCCCTCGTCAAAAATAAGGTTATCAAGTGAGAAATCACCATGAGTGACGACTGAATCC
GGTGAGAATGGCAAAAGTTTATGCATTTCTTTCCAGACTTGTTCAACAGGCCAGCCATTACGCTCGTCAT
CAAAATCACTCGCATCAACCAAACCGTTATTCATTCGTGATTGCGCCTGAGCAAGACGAAATACGCGATC
GCTGTTAAAAGGACAATTACAAACAGGAATCGAATGCAACCGGCGCAGGAACACTGCCAGCGCATCAACA
ATATTTTCACCTGAATCAGGATATTCTTCTAATACCTGGAATGCTGTTTTTCCGGGGATCGCAGTGGTGA
GTAACCATGCATCATCAGGAGTACGGATAAAATGCTTGATGGTCGGAAGAGGCATAAATTCCGTCAGCCA
GTTTAGTCTGACCATCTCATCTGTAACATCATTGGCAACGCTACCTTTGCCATGTTTCAGAAACAACTCT
GGCGCATCGGGCTTCCCATACAAGCGATAGATTGTCGCACCTGATTGCCCGACATTATCGCGAGCCCATT
TATACCCATATAAATCAGCATCCATGTTGGAATTTAATCGCGGCCTCGACGTTTCCCGTTGAATATGGCT
CATAACACCCCTTGTATTACTGTTTATGTAAGCAGACAGTTTTATTGTTCATGATGATATATTTTTATCT
TGTGCAATGTAACATCAGAGATTTTGAGACACGGGCCAGAGCTGCATCGCGCGTTTCGGTGATGACGGTG
AAAACCTCTGACACATGCAGCTCCCGGGACGGTCACAGCTTGTCTGTAAGCGGATGCCGGGAGCAGACAA
GCCCGTCAGGGCGCGTCAGCGGGTGTTGGCTGTTGTTTGTCGCATTATACGAGCGTCCAGGTTGGGATAC
CTGAAACAAAACCCATCGTACGGCCAAGGAAGTCTCCAATAACTGTGATCCACCACAAGCGCCAGGGTTT
TCCCAGTCACGACGTTGTAAAACGACGGCCAGTCATGCATAATCCGCACGCATCTGGAATAAGGAAGTGC
CATTCCGCCTGACCTCTCGAGTAATAGAGACCCGTCTCAATGTATTCCCACCCGAGGTCGCTGTGTTTGA
GCCATCAGAAGCAGAGATCTCCCACACCCAAAAGGCCACACTGGTGTGCCTGGCCACAGGCTTCTACCCC
GACCACGTGGAGCTGAGCTGGTGGGTGAATGGGAAGGAGGTGCACAGTGGGGTCAGCACAGACCCGCAGC
CCCTCAAGGAGCAGCCCGCCCTCAATGACTCCAGATACTGCCTGAGCAGCCGCCTGAGAGTCTCGGCCAC
CTTCTGGCAGAACCCCCGCAACCACTTCCGCTGTCAAGTCCAGTTCTACGGGCTCTCGGAGAATGACGAG
TGGACCCAGGATAGGGCCAAACCTGTCACCCAGATCGTCAGCGCCGAGGCCTGGGGTAGAGCAGACTGTG
GCTTCACCTCCGAGTCTTACCAGCAAGGGGTCCTGTCTGCCACCATCCTCTATGAGATCTTGCTAGGGAA
GGCCACCTTGTATGCCGTGCTGGTCAGTGCCCTCGTGCTGATGGCCATGGTCAAGAGAAAGGATTCCAGA
GGCGGAAGTGGAGCAACCAATTTCTCCTTGCTGAAGCAGGCCGGTGACGTTGAGGAAAACCCAGGACCAA
TGTGGGGAGTTTTCCTTCTTTATGTTTCCATGAAGATGGGAGGCACTACAGGACAAAACATTGACCAGCC
CACTGAGATGACAGCTACGGAAGGTGCCATTGTCCAGATCAACTGCACGTACCAGACATCTGGGTTCAAC
GGGCTGTTCTGGTACCAGCAACATGCTGGCGAAGCACCCACATTTCTGTCTTACAATGTTCTGGATGGTT
TGGAGGAGAAAGGTCGTTTTTCTTCATTCCTTAGTCGGTCTAAAGGGTACAGTTACCTCCTTTTGAAGGA
GCTCCAGATGAAAGACTCTGCCTCTTACCTATGGAGACGCGGTCTCAAAACCTCGAG
Features (pLannotate 1.2.2; 6 found; start..end, strand, type, name):
    245..833     -  rep_origin     ori: high-copy-number ColE1/pMB1/pBR322/pUC origin of replication
   1014..1823    -  CDS            KanR: aminoglycoside phosphotransferase; aph(3')-Ia; confers resistance to kanamycin in bacteria or G418 (Geneticin®) in eukaryotes
   1930..1971    +  CDS            rop (fragment): Rop protein, which maintains plasmids at low copy number; rop
   2160..2203    -  CDS            lacZα (fragment): LacZα fragment of β-galactosidase; lacZ fragment
   2279..2803    +  CDS            TRBC2: TRBC2_HUMAN - Also known as TCRBC2 From Homo sapiens (Human).
   2870..3181    +  CDS            TRAV1-2: TVA12_HUMAN - Protein inferred from homology: Swiss-Prot protein existence level 3. V region of the variable domain of T cell receptor (TR) alpha chain that participates in the antigen recognition (PubMed:24600447). Alpha-beta T cell receptors are antigen specific receptors which are essential to the immune response and are present on the cell surface of T lymphocytes. Recognize peptide-major histocompatibility (MH) (pMH) complexes that are displayed by antigen presenting cells (APC), a prerequisite for efficient T cell adaptive immunity against pathogens (PubMed:25493333). Binding of alpha-be
