[The description below was written by a language model from this plasmid's Addgene catalogue record and pLannotate feature annotations shown in this document.]
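Description:
TRAV1-2 is a small bacterial cloning plasmid (about 3.2 kb) built on the commercial pTwist Kan High Copy v2 backbone and classed as a synthetic biology part rather than an expression vector. It replicates in E. coli from a high-copy ColE1/pUC-type origin and is selected with kanamycin through an aph(3')-Ia aminoglycoside phosphotransferase gene. The short rop and lacZα matches in the annotation are backbone remnants, not functional genes. No eukaryotic promoter, polyadenylation signal or viral element is annotated, so the plasmid appears to serve as a storage and donor vector for a DNA module, not as a means of expressing it directly.

The roughly 950 bp human insert is arranged as TRBC-P2A-TRAV1-2. The annotation identifies the constant region as TRBC2, followed on the same strand by the TRAV1-2 variable gene segment. The gap between the two features corresponds in position to the P2A element named in the catalogue entry, although the annotation tool did not call it. P2A is a self-cleaving 2A peptide that lets two polypeptides be produced from a single open reading frame. This layout forms the middle section of a bicistronic T cell receptor cassette: the end of the beta chain, the 2A linker, and the start of the alpha chain. Supplying a beta variable/CDR3 region upstream and an alpha CDR3/J and constant region downstream would complete a full paired alpha-beta TCR.

The stated purpose is generating TCRs by cloning, and the associated work concerns scalable TCR synthesis and screening for antigen reactivity. The record does not state the assembly method or the destination vector.
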