Addgene plasmid #237952: TRAV1-2
Purpose: Encodes TRAV1-2 allele, P2A, and TRBC to generate TCRs via cloning
Depositing lab: Michael Birnbaum. Depositing organization: Massachusetts Institute of Technology. Publication: Scalable TCR synthesis and screening enable antigen reactivity mapping in vitiligo. Gaglione SA, Mukkamala RS, Krishna C, Smith BE, Wadsworth MH 2nd, Jelinsky SA, Perez CR, Schmidt-Hong L, Katz EL, Gellatly KJ, Ali LR, Shen J, Holec PV, Zhao QH, Chan AO, Xu EJK, Kravarik KM, Guzova JA, Dobson CS, Singh H, Garber M, Dougan M, Dougan SK, Harris JE, Winkler A, Birnbaum ME. Immunity. 2026 Feb 10;59(2):477-493.e9. doi: 10.1016/j.immuni.2026.01.001. Epub 2026 Jan 28. PubMed 41610844.
Backbone
  Vector backbone: pTwist Kan High Copy v2
  Backbone manufacturer: Twist
  Backbone size w/o insert (bp): 2255
  Vector type: Synthetic Biology
Growth in bacteria
  Bacterial resistance: Kanamycin, 50 μg/mL
  Growth temperature: 37°C
  Growth strain: DH5alpha
  Copy number: High Copy
Gene/Insert
  Gene/Insert name: TRBC-P2A-TRAV1-2
  Species: H. sapiens (human)
  Insert size (bp): 952
  Mutation: None
  Entrez Gene: TRAV1-2 (a.k.a. TCRAV1S2, TCRAV7S2, TRAV12)
  Cloning method: Unknown
Terms and licenses: Academic/Nonprofit Terms; Industry Terms: Not Available to Industry
Depositor comments: Please visit https://doi.org/10.1101/2025.04.24.649726 for bioRxiv preprint.
How to cite: TRAV1-2 was a gift from Michael Birnbaum (Addgene plasmid # 237952 ; http://n2t.net/addgene:237952 ; RRID:Addgene_237952)
